>Addgene plasmid #230619 | AiP1298 - pAAV-AiE0462m-minBG-iCre-HGHpA | addgene full sequence | sequence record 466238 | Addgene NGS Result
CCAGCTTCTTCACCCGTGACTCCAGCTTCTGGGGAACCTGTGCTCTCACCCCTGCCCCGCCTGTGCCTGC
CAGGCACACCTTAATGAGCTCGGGCTGGGCATAAAAGTCAGGGCAGAGCCATCTATTGCTTACATTTGCT
TCTGGGATCCGCCACCATGGTGCCCAAGAAGAAGAGGAAAGTCTCCAACCTGCTGACTGTGCACCAAAAC
CTGCCTGCCCTCCCTGTGGATGCCACCTCTGATGAAGTCAGGAAGAACCTGATGGACATGTTCAGGGACA
GGCAGGCCTTCTCTGAACACACCTGGAAGATGCTCCTGTCTGTGTGCAGATCCTGGGCTGCCTGGTGCAA
GCTGAACAACAGGAAATGGTTCCCTGCTGAACCTGAGGATGTGAGGGACTACCTCCTGTACCTGCAAGCC
AGAGGCCTGGCTGTGAAGACCATCCAACAGCACCTGGGCCAGCTCAACATGCTGCACAGGAGATCTGGCC
TGCCTCGCCCTTCTGACTCCAATGCTGTGTCCCTGGTGATGAGGAGAATCAGAAAGGAGAATGTGGATGC
TGGGGAGAGAGCCAAGCAGGCCCTGGCCTTTGAACGCACTGACTTTGACCAAGTCAGATCCCTGATGGAG
AACTCTGACAGATGCCAGGACATCAGGAACCTGGCCTTCCTGGGCATTGCCTACAACACCCTGCTGCGCA
TTGCCGAAATTGCCAGAATCAGAGTGAAGGACATCTCCCGCACCGATGGTGGGAGAATGCTGATCCACAT
TGGCAGGACCAAGACCCTGGTGTCCACAGCTGGTGTGGAGAAGGCCCTGTCCCTGGGGGTTACCAAGCTG
GTGGAGAGATGGATCTCTGTGTCTGGTGTGGCTGATGACCCCAACAACTACCTGTTCTGCCGGGTCAGAA
AGAATGGTGTGGCTGCCCCTTCTGCCACCTCCCAACTGTCCACCCGGGCCCTGGAAGGGATCTTTGAGGC
CACCCACCGCCTGATCTATGGTGCCAAGGATGACTCTGGGCAGAGATACCTGGCCTGGTCTGGCCACTCT
GCCAGAGTGGGTGCTGCCAGGGACATGGCCAGGGCTGGTGTGTCCATCCCTGAAATCATGCAGGCTGGTG
GCTGGACCAATGTGAACATTGTGATGAACTACATCAGAAACCTGGACTCTGAGACTGGGGCCATGGTGAG
GCTGCTCGAGGATGGGGACTAAGGCTGCTCGAGAGATCTACGGGTGGCATCCCTGTGACCCCTCCCCAGT
GCCTCTCCTGGCCCTGGAAGTTGCCACTCCAGTGCCCACCAGCCTTGTCCTAATAAAATTAAGTTGCATC
ATTTTGTCTGACTAGGTGTCCTTCTATAATATTATGGGGTGGAGGGGGGTGGTATGGAGCAAGGGGCAAG
TTGGGAAGACAACCTGTAGGGCCTGCGGGGTCTATTGGGAACCAAGCTGGAGTGCAGTGGCACAATCTTG
GCTCACTGCAATCTCCGCCTCCTGGGTTCAAGCGATTCTCCTGCCTCAGCCTCCCGAGTTGTTGGGATTC
CAGGCATGCATGACCAGGCTCAGCTAATTTTTGTTTTTTTGGTAGAGACGGGGTTTCACCATATTGGCCA
GGCTGGTCTCCAACTCCTAATCTCAGGTGATCTACCCACCTTGGCCTCCCAAATTGCTGGGATTACAGGC
GTGAACCACTGCTCCCTTCCCTGTCCTTCTGATTTTGTAGGTAACCACGTGCGGACCGAGCGGCCGCAGG
AACCCCTAGTGATGGAGTTGGCCACTCCCTCTCTGCGCGCTCGCTCGCTCACTGAGGCCGGGCGACCAAA
GGTCGCCCGACGCCCGGGCTTTGCCCGGGCGGCCTCAGTGAGCGAGCGAGCGCGCAGCTGCCTGCAGGGG
CGCCTGATGCGGTATTTTCTCCTTACGCATCTGTGCGGTATTTCACACCGCATA
[95 nt withheld, positions 1945-2039]
T
[46 nt withheld, positions 2041-2086]
C
[141 nt withheld, positions 2088-2228]
CCTTTGACGTTGGAGTCCACGTTCTTT
[37 nt withheld, positions 2256-2292]
ACTCTATCTCGGGCTATTCTTTTGATTTATAAGGGATTTTGCCGATTTCGGTCTATTGGTTAAAAAATGA
GCTGATTTAACAAAAATTTAACGCGAATTTTAACAAAATATTAACGTTTACAATTTTATGGTGCACTCTC
AGTACAATCTGCTCTGATGCCGCATAGTTAAGCCAGCCCCGACACCCGCCAACACCCGCTGACGCGCCCT
GACGGGCTTGTCTGCTCCCGGCATCCGCTTACAGACAAGCTGTGACCGTCTCCGGGAGCTGCATGTGTCA
GAGGTTTTCACCGTCATCACCGAAACGCGCGAGACGAAAGGGCCTCGTGATACGCCTATTTTTATAGGTT
AATGTCATGATAATAATGGTTTCTTAGACGTCAGGTGGCACTTTTCGGGGAAATGTGCGCGGAACCCCTA
TTTGTTTATTTTTCTAAATACATTCAAATATGTATCCGCTCATGAGACAATAACCCTGATAAATGCTTCA
ATAATATTGAAAAAGGAAGAGTATGAGTATTCAACATTTCCGTGTCGCCCTTATTCCCTTTTTTGCGGCA
TTTTGCCTTCCTGTTTTTGCTCACCCAGAAACGCTGGTGAAAGTAAAAGATGCTGAAGATCAGTTGGGTG
CACGAGTGGGTTACATCGAACTGGATCTCAACAGCGGTAAGATCCTTGAGAGTTTTCGCCCCGAAGAACG
TTTTCCAATGATGAGCACTTTTAAAGTTCTGCTATGTGGCGCGGTATTATCCCGTATTGACGCCGGGCAA
GAGCAACTCGGTCGCCGCATACACTATTCTCAGAATGACTTGGTTGAGTACTCACCAGTCACAGAAAAGC
ATCTTACGGATGGCATGACAGTAAGAGAATTATGCAGTGCTGCCATAACCATGAGTGATAACACTGCGGC
CAACTTACTTCTGACAACGATCGGAGGACCGAAGGAGCTAACCGCTTTTTTGCACAACATGGGGGATCAT
GTAACTCGCCTTGATCGTTGGGAACCGGAGCTGAATGAAGCCATACCAAACGACGAGCGTGACACCACGA
TGCCTGTAGCAATGGCAACAACGTTGCGCAAACTATTAACTGGCGAACTACTTACTCTAGCTTCCCGGCA
ACAATTAATAGACTGGATGGAGGCGGATAAAGTTGCAGGACCACTTCTGCGCTCGGCCCTTCCGGCTGGC
TGGTTTATTGCTGATAAATCTGGAGCCGGTGAGCGTGGGTCTCGCGGTATCATTGCAGCACTGGGGCCAG
ATGGTAAGCCCTCCCGTATCGTAGTTATCTACACGACGGGGAGTCAGGCAACTATGGATGAACGAAATAG
ACAGATCGCTGAGATAGGTGCCTCACTGATTAAGCATTGGTAACTGTCAGACCAAGTTTACTCATATATA
CTTTAGATTGATTTAAAACTTCATTTTTAATTTAAAAGGATCTAGGTGAAGATCCTTTTTGATAATCTCA
TGACCAAAATCCCTTAACGTGAGTTTTCGTTCCACTGAGCGTCAGACCCCGTAGAAAAGATCAAAGGATC
TTCTTGAGATCCTTTTTTTCTGCGCGTAATCTGCTGCTTGCAAACAAAAAAACCACCGCTACCAGCGGTG
GTTTGTTTGCCGGATCAAGAGCTACCAACTCTTTTTCCGAAGGTAACTGGCTTCAGCAGAGCGCAGATAC
CAAATACTGTTCTTCTAGTGTAGCCGTAGTTAGGCCACCACTTCAAGAACTCTGTAGCACCGCCTACATA
CCTCGCTCTGCTAATCCTGTTACCAGTGGCTGCTGCCAGTGGCGATAAGTCGTGTCTTACCGGGTTGGAC
TCAAGACGATAGTTACCGGATAAGGCGCAGCGGTCGGGCTGAACGGGGGGTTCGTGCACACAGCCCAGCT
TGGAGCGAACGACCTACACCGAACTGAGATACCTACAGCGTGAGCTATGAGAAAGCGCCACGCTTCCCGA
AGGGAGAAAGGCGGACAGGTATCCGGTAAGCGGCAGGGTCGGAACAGGAGAGCGCACGAGGGAGCTTCCA
GGGGGAAACGCCTGGTATCTTTATAGTCCTGTCGGGTTTCGCCACCTCTGACTTGAGCGTCGATTTTTGT
GATGCTCGTCAGGGGGGCGGAGCCTATGGAAAAACGCCAGCAACGCGGCCTTTTTACGGTTCCTGGCCTT
TTGCTGGCCTTTTGCTCACATGTCCTGCAGGCAGCTGCGCGCTCGCTCGCTCACTGAGGCCGCCCGGGCG
TCGGGCGACCTTTGGTCGCCCGGCCTCAGTGAGCGAGCGAGCGCGCAGAGAGGGAGTGGCCAACTCCATC
ACTAGGGGTTCCTGCGGCCGCACGCGTGCTGGTGGGTGGGAAGAGTTTAGTAACTGCTCACCAATGGTGC
TGTAGACATTATCAGTTGCAAGAAGTGTTTTAATTTCAGAGAAATTAAAATATGCAAAATATGTGTCTCT
GAATCAACAAAACATGGTGCCTCAGGTTTCCGTATCTGTGTGGGCCTGTTTTTAGGTTTTCTGTTCTATC
TATTCCTGGGCTTCCACCACACTGTGTTAATGAGGATAACTTTAAAATACATCTTGATATTTAGTAGAGC
GCATTTCCACGCCTGATTCATCACGAGCACCTTAACTTGTCTTGGTTCTTCTGCGGAGATGTTGGCA
Features (pLannotate 1.2.2; 12 found; start..end, strand, type, name):
    184..1209    +  CDS            cre: RECR_BPP1 - Experimental evidence at protein level: Swiss-Prot protein existence level 1. Catalyzes site-specific recombination between two 34-base- pair LOXP sites. Its role is to maintain the phage genome as a monomeric unit-copy plasmid in the lysogenic state. From Escherichia phage P1 (Bacteriophage P1).
   1232..1708    +  polyA_signal   hGH poly(A) signal: human growth hormone polyadenylation signal
   1748..1888    +  repeat_region  AAV2 ITR: inverted terminal repeat of adeno-associated virus serotype 2 inverted
   1893..1944    -  misc_feature   bom (fragment): basis of mobility region from pBR322
   1963..2418    +  rep_origin     f1 ori (sequence partly withheld): f1 bacteriophage origin of replication; arrow indicates direction of (+) strand synthesis
   2419..2468    -  misc_feature   bom (fragment): basis of mobility region from pBR322
   2570..2605    -  CDS            rop (fragment): Rop protein, which maintains plasmids at low copy number; rop
   2700..2804    +  promoter       AmpR promoter: bla
   2805..3665    +  CDS            AmpR: β-lactamase; bla; confers resistance to ampicillin, carbenicillin, and related antibiotics
   3836..4424    +  rep_origin     ori: high-copy-number ColE1/pMB1/pBR322/pUC origin of replication
   4497..4524    +  repeat_region  AAV2 ITR (fragment): inverted terminal repeat of adeno-associated virus serotype 2 inverted
   4553..4580    +  repeat_region  AAV2 ITR (fragment): inverted terminal repeat of adeno-associated virus serotype 2 inverted
