[The description below was written by a language model from this plasmid's Addgene catalogue record and pLannotate feature annotations shown in this document.]
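Description:
AiP1298 - pAAV-AiE0462m-minBG-iCre-HGHpA is an AAV transfer plasmid built on a pAAV2 backbone, about 4.9 kb in total, intended for packaging recombinant adeno-associated virus that delivers Cre recombinase to selected brain cell populations. In bacteria it is maintained through a high-copy ColE1/pUC-type origin and selected with ampicillin via the β-lactamase gene under its own promoter. An f1 phage origin is also present, along with small remnants of pBR322 bom and rop sequences that appear to be backbone leftovers. The record lists a recombination-deficient cloning strain, which is a common choice for keeping the repeat-rich ITRs intact.

The payload sits between AAV2 inverted terminal repeats, which provide the signals for genome replication and encapsidation. One ITR is annotated in full downstream of the cassette, while the other is detected only as two short fragments, so the annotation of that repeat is incomplete. According to the catalogue entry, the enhancer AiE0462m is placed upstream of a minimal beta-globin promoter (minBG). Neither element was recognised by the automated annotation, and they presumably occupy the unannotated stretch between the fragmentary ITR and the coding sequence. The minimal promoter has little activity alone, so the pattern of expression is set by the enhancer. It drives iCre, a synthetic codon-improved version of the bacteriophage P1 Cre recombinase, which is terminated by the human growth hormone polyadenylation signal.

The construct belongs to a collection of enhancer AAVs for genetic access to cortical cell types. Enhancer-restricted Cre can recombine loxP-flanked reporter or effector alleles, or Cre-dependent viral cassettes. The record does not state which cell population AiE0462m targets.
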