Addgene plasmid #230619: AiP1298 - pAAV-AiE0462m-minBG-iCre-HGHpA
Purpose: AiE0462m is an enhancer sequence, designed to drive AAV-mediated transgene expression in specific populations of brain cells
Depositing lab: Allen Institute for Brain Science & Bosiljka Tasic. Depositing organization: Allen Institute. Publication: A suite of enhancer AAVs and transgenic mouse lines for genetic access to cortical cell types. Ben-Simon Y, Hooper M, Narayan S, Daigle TL, Dwivedi D, Way SW, Oster A, Stafford DA, Mich JK, Taormina MJ, Martinez RA, Opitz-Araya X, Roth JR, Alexander JR, Allen S, Amster A, Arbuckle J, Ayala A, Baker PM, Bakken TE, Barcelli T, Barta S, Bendrick J, Bertagnolli D, Bielstein C, Bishwakarma P, Bowlus J, Boyer G, Brouner K, Casian B, Casper T, Chakka AB, Chakrabarty R, Chance RK, Chavan S, Clark M, Colbert K, Collman F, Daniel S, Departee M, DiValentin P, Donadio N, Dotson N, Egdorf T, Fliss T, Gabitto M, Garcia J, Gary A, Gasperini M, Gloe J, Goldy J, Gore BB, Graybuck L, Greisman N, Haeseleer F, Halterman C, Haradon Z, Hastings SD, Helback O, Ho W, Hockemeyer D, Huang C, Huff S, Hunker A, Johansen N, Jones D, Juneau Z, Kalmbach B, Kannan M, Khem S, Kussick E, Kutsal R, Larsen R, Lee C, Lee AY, Leibly M, Lenz GH, Li S, Liang E, Lusk N, Madigan Z, Malloy J, Malone J, McCue R, Melchor J, Mollenkopf T, Moosman S, Morin E, Newman D, Ng L, Ngo K, Omstead V, Otto S, Oyama A, Pena N, Pham T, Phillips E, Pom CA, Potekhina L, Ransford S, Ray PL, Rette D, Reynoldson C, Rimorin C, Rocha D, Ruiz A, Sanchez REA, Sawyer L, Sedeno-Cortes A, Sevigny JP, Shapovalova N, Shepard N, Shulga L, Sigler AR, Siverts L, Soliman S, Somasundaram S, Staats B, Stewart K, Szelenyi E, Tieu M, Trader C, Tran A, van Velthoven CTJ, Walker M, Wang Y, Weed N, Wirthlin M, Wood T, Wynalda B, Yao Z, Zhou T, Ariza J, Dee N, Reding M, Ronellenfitch K, Mufti S, Sunkin SM, Smith KA, Esposito L, Waters J, Thyagarajan B, Yao S, Lein ES, Zeng H, Levi BP, Ngai J, Ting JT, Tasic B. Cell. 2025 May 16:S0092-8674(25)00513-6. doi: 10.1016/j.cell.2025.05.002. PubMed 40403729.
Backbone
  Vector backbone: pAAV2
  Vector type: AAV
Growth in bacteria
  Bacterial resistance: Ampicillin, 100 μg/mL
  Growth temperature: 37°C
  Growth strain: NEB Stable
  Copy number: High Copy
Gene/Insert
  Gene/Insert name: iCre
  Species: Synthetic
  Promoter: minBG
  Cloning method: Restriction Enzyme; 5′ cloning site MluI (unknown if destroyed); 3′ cloning site SacI (unknown if destroyed)
Terms and licenses: Academic/Nonprofit Terms; Industry Terms: Not Available to Industry
How to cite: AiP1298 - pAAV-AiE0462m-minBG-iCre-HGHpA was a gift from Allen Institute for Brain Science & Bosiljka Tasic (Addgene plasmid # 230619 ; http://n2t.net/addgene:230619 ; RRID:Addgene_230619)
